>Addgene plasmid #148393 | pAc5.1B-HA-DmMe31B-RFQNRtoEDAFA-dsRNAres_AC | depositor full sequence | sequence record 290841 | Full Sequence
CTTCAAGGAATTAATTCTATATTCTAAAAACACAAATGATACTTCTAAAAAAAATCATGAATGGCATCAA
CTCTGAATCAAATCTTTGCAGATGCACCTACTTCTCATTTCCACTGTCACATCATTTTTCCAGATCTCGC
TGCCTGTTATGTGGCCCACAAACCAAGACACGTTTTATGGCCATTAAAGCTGGCTGATCGTCGCCAAACA
CCAAATACATATCAATATGTACATTCGAGAAAGAAGCGATCAAAGAAGCGTCTTCGGGCGAGTAGGAGAA
TGCGGAGGAGAAGGAGAACGAGCTGATCTAGTATCTCTCCACAATCCAATGCCAACTGACCAACTGGCCA
TATTCGGAGCAATTTGAAGCCAATTTCCATCGCCTGGCGATCGCTCCATTCTTGGCTATATGTTTTTCAC
CGTTCCCGGGGCCATTTTCAAAGACTCGTCGGTAAGATAAGATTGTGTCACTCGCTGTCTCTCTTCATTT
GTCGAAGAATGCTGAGGAATTTCGCGATGACGTCGGCGAGTATTTTGAAGAATGAGAATAATTTGTATTT
ATACGAAAATCAGTTAGTGGAATTTTCTACAAAAACATGTTATCTATAGATAATTTTGTTGCAAAATATG
TTGACTATGACAAAGATTGTATGTATATACCTTTAATGTATTCTCATTTTCTTATGTATTTATAATGGCA
ATGATGATACTGATGATATTTTAAGATGATGCCAGACCACAGGCTGATTTCTGCGTCTTTTGCCGAACGC
AGTGCATGTGCGGTTGTTGTTTTTTGGAATAGTTTCAATTTTCGGACTGTCCGCTTTGATTTCAGTTTCT
TGGCTTATTCAAAAAGCAAAGTAAAGCCAAAAAAGCGAGATGGCAATACCAAATGCGGCAAAACGGTAGT
GGAAGGAAAGGGGTGCGGGGCAGCGGAAGGAAGGGTGGGGCGGGGCGTGGCGGGGTCTGTGGCTGGGCGC
GACGTCACCGACGTTGGAGCCACTCCTTTGACCATGTGTGCGTGTGTGTATTATTCGTGTCTCGCCACTC
GCCGGTTGTTTTTTTCTTTTTATCTCGCTCTCTCTAGCGCCATCTCGTACGCATGCTCAACGCACCGCAT
GTTGCCGTGTCCTTTATGCGTCATTTTGGCTCGAAATAGGCAATTATTTAAACAAAGATTAGTCAACGAA
AACGCTAAAATAAATAAGTCTACAATATGGTTACTTATTGCCATGTGTGTGCAGCCAACGATAGCAACAA
AAGCAACAACACAGTGGCTTTCCCTCTTTCACTTTTTGTTTGCAAGCGCGTGCGAGCAAGACGGCACGAC
CGGCAAACGCAATTACGCTGACAAAGAGCAGACGAAGTTTTGGCCGAAAAACATCAAGGCGCCTGATACG
AATGCATTTGCAATAACAATTGCGATATTTAATATTGTTTATGAAGCTGTTTGACTTCAAAACACACAAA
AAAAAAAATAAAACAAATTATTTGAAAGAGAATTAGGAATCGGACAGCTTATCGTTACGGGCTAACAGCA
CACCGAGACGAAATAGCTTACCTGACGTCACAGCCTCTGGAAGAACTGCCGCCAAGCAGAGAGAGAGAGA
AAAAGAGGGAGAGCAGCTTAGACCGCATGTGCTTGTGTGTGAGGCGTCTCTCTCTTCGTCTCCTGTTTGC
GCAAACGCATAGACTGCACTGAGAAAATCGATTACCTATTTTTTATGAATGAATATTTGCACTATTACTA
TTCAAAACTATTAAGATAGCAATCACATTCAATAGCCAAATACTATACCACCTGAGCGATGCAACGAAAT
GATCAATTTGAGCAAAAATGCTGCATATTTAGGACGGCATCATTATAGAAATGCTTCTTGCTGTGTACTT
TTCTCTCGTCTGGCAGCTGTTTCGCCGTTATTGTTAAAACCGGCTTAAGTTAGGTGTGTTTTCTACGACT
AGTGATGCCCCTACTAGAAGATGTGTGTTGCACAAATGTCCCTGAATAACCAATTTGAAGTGCAGATAGC
AGTAAACGTAAGCTAATATGAATATTATTTAACTGTAATGTTTTAATATCGCTGGACATTACTAATAAAC
CCACTATAAACACATGTACATATGTATGTTTTGGCATACAATGAGTAGTTGGGGAAAAAATGTGTAAAAG
CACCGTGACCATCACAGCATAAAGATAACCAGCTGAAGTATCGAATATGAGTAACCCCCAAATTGAATCA
CATGCCGCAACTGATAGGACCCATGGAAGTACACTCTTCATGGCGATATACAAGACACACACAAGCACGA
ACACCCAGTTGCGGAGGAAATTCTCCGTAAATGAAAACCCAATCGGCGAACAATTCATACCCATATATGG
TAAAAGTTTTGAACGCGACTTGAGAGCGGAGAGCATTGCGGCTGATAAGGTTTTAGCGCTAAGCGGGCTT
TATAAAACGGGCTGCGGGACCAGTTTTCATATCACTACCGTTTGAGTTCTTGTGCTGTGTGGATACTCCT
CCCGACACAAAGCCGCTCCATCAGCCAGCAGTCGTCTAATCCAGAGACCCCGGATCGGGGTACCAACATG
GCTTACCCATACGATGTTCCAGATTACGCTATGATGACCGAGAAACTGAACTCCGGCCATACCAACCTGA
CTTCTAAAGGAATAATTAACGACCTGCAGATAGCCGGTAATACTTCAGATGACATGGGGTGGAAGTCTAA
ATTAAAATTACCACCGAAAGATAATCGGTTTAAGACGACAGACGTTACAGACACACGGGGAAACGAGTTT
GAAGAATTCTGTTTAAAGGAGGAGTTGCTGATGGGAATCGATGAAAAAGGTTGGGAACGGCCATCACCGA
TACAAGAAGCTGCAATACCAATTGCTCTGTCGGGTAAGGACGTCCTAGCCAGAGCAAAAAATGGAACGGG
AAAAACCGGCGCGTATTGTATACCTGTCCTGGAGCAGATAGATCCTACAAAAGATTATATACAAGCCTTG
GTTATGGTTCCAACACGGGAACTGGCCTTGCAGACATCCCAAATTTGCATAGAATTAGCCAAGCACCTGG
ACATTAGAGTTATGGTTACGACAGGTGGAACAATCTTGAAAGACGATATATTGCGAATATACCAGAAGGT
CCAGCTAATCATCGCAACACCAGGCCGGATTTTGGACCTTATGGACAAAAAGGTAGCAGACATGAGTCAC
TGTCGAATTCTGGTATTAGACGAAGCAGACAAATTGCTATCACTAGACTTCCAGGGAATGTTAGACCACG
TCATCTTAAAACTACCCAAAGACCCTCAAATACTATTGTTCTCGGCCACCTTCCCGTTAACTGTAAAAAA
TTTCATGGAGAAGCATTTACGCGAGCCTTACGAGATCAACCTGATGGAGGAGCTAACACTGAAGGGTGTC
ACTCAGTACTATGCATTCGTACAGGAGCGCCAGAAAGTACACTGCTTGAATACGCTCTTTTCGAAGCTGG
CGATCGCTCAGTCTATCATATTCTGCAATTCCACGCAACGTGTCGAGCTATTGGCCAAAAAGATCACAGA
GCTTGGATATTGCTGTTACTATATACACGCTAAGATGGCCCAGGCACACAGAAATCGAGTATTCCACGAT
TTCCGCCAAGGACTCTGTGCCAATCTGGTGTGCTCCGACCTGTTCACCCGTGGTATCGACGTGCAGGCCG
TGAATGTAGTGATCAATTTCGATTTCCCACGAATGGCAGAGACATACTTGCATCGAATTGGTCGCTCAGG
ACGTTTCGGTCATTTGGGTATTGCTATTAATCTGATAACCTACGAGGATCGGTTTGATCTGCATCGGATT
GAAAAAGAACTTGGAACCGAAATAAAGCCTATTCCGAAGGTCATAGACCCCGCCCTTTATGTCGCAAACG
TTGGCGCATCCGTTGGCGATACTTGCAACAACAGTGATCTGAATAATTCTGCGAACGAGGAGGGCAACGT
TAGCAAATAAGCGGCCGCTCGAGTCTAGAGGGCCCGCGGTTCGAAGGTAAGCCTATCCCTAACCCTCTCC
TCGGTCTCGATTCTACGCGTACCGGTCATCATCACCATCACCATTGAGTTTAAACCCGCTGATCAGCCTC
GACTGTGCCTTCTAAGGCCTGAGCTCGCTGATCAGCCTCGATCGAGGATCCAGACATGATAAGATACATT
GATGAGTTTGGACAAACCACAACTAGAATGCAGTGAAAAAAATGCTTTATTTGTGAAATTTGTGATGCTA
TTGCTTTATTTGTAACCATTATAAGCTGCAATAAACAAGTTAACAACAACAATTGCATTCATTTTATGTT
TCAGGTTCAGGGGGAGGTGTGGGAGGTTTTTTAAAGCAAGTAAAACCTCTACAAATGTGGTATGGCTGAT
TATGATCAGTCGACCGATGCCCTTGAGAGCCTTCAACCCAGTCAGCTCCTTCCGGTGGGCGCGGGGCATG
ACTATCGTCGCCGCACTTATGACTGTCTTCTTTATCATGCAACTCGTAGGACAGGTGCCGGCAGCGCTCT
GGGTCATTTTCGGCGAGGACCGCTTTCGCTGGAGCGCGACGATGATCGGCCTGTCGCTTGCGGTATTCGG
AATCTTGCACGCCCTCGCTCAAGCCTTCGTCACTGGTCCCGCCACCAAACGTTTCGGCGAGAAGCAGGCC
ATTATCGCCGGCATGGCGGCCGACGCGCTGGGCTACGTCTTGCTGGCGTTCGCGACGCGAGGCTGGATGG
CCTTCCCCATTATGATTCTTCTCGCTTCCGGCGGCATCGGGATGCCCGCGTTGCAGGCCATGCTGTCCAG
GCAGGTAGATGACGACCATCAGGGACAGCTTCAAGGATCGCTCGCGGCTCTTACCAGCCAGCAAAAGGCC
AGGAACCGTAAAAAGGCCGCGTTGCTGGCGTTTTTCCATAGGCTCCGCCCCCCTGACGAGCATCACAAAA
ATCGACGCTCAAGTCAGAGGTGGCGAAACCCGACAGGACTATAAAGATACCAGGCGTTTCCCCCTGGAAG
CTCCCTCGTGCGCTCTCCTGTTCCGACCCTGCCGCTTACCGGATACCTGTCCGCCTTTCTCCCTTCGGGA
AGCGTGGCGCTTTCTCAATGCTCACGCTGTAGGTATCTCAGTTCGGTGTAGGTCGTTCGCTCCAAGCTGG
GCTGTGTGCACGAACCCCCCGTTCAGCCCGACCGCTGCGCCTTATCCGGTAACTATCGTCTTGAGTCCAA
CCCGGTAAGACACGACTTATCGCCACTGGCAGCAGCCACTGGTAACAGGATTAGCAGAGCGAGGTATGTA
GGCGGTGCTACAGAGTTCTTGAAGTGGTGGCCTAACTACGGCTACACTAGAAGGACAGTATTTGGTATCT
GCGCTCTGCTGAAGCCAGTTACCTTCGGAAAAAGAGTTGGTAGCTCTTGATCCGGCAAACAAACCACCGC
TGGTAGCGGTGGTTTTTTTGTTTGCAAGCAGCAGATTACGCGCAGAAAAAAAGGATCTCAAGAAGATCCT
TTGATCTTTTCTACGGGGTCTGACGCTCAGTGGAACGAAAACTCACGTTAAGGGATTTTGGTCATGAGAT
TATCAAAAAGGATCTTCACCTAGATCCTTTTAAATTAAAAATGAAGTTTTAAATCAATCTAAAGTATATA
TGAGTAAACTTGGTCTGACAGTTACCAATGCTTAATCAGTGAGGCACCTATCTCAGCGATCTGTCTATTT
CGTTCATCCATAGTTGCCTGACTCCCCGTCGTGTAGATAACTACGATACGGGAGGGCTTACCATCTGGCC
CCAGTGCTGCAATGATACCGCGAGACCCACGCTCACCGGCTCCAGATTTATCAGCAATAAACCAGCCAGC
CGGAAGGGCCGAGCGCAGAAGTGGTCCTGCAACTTTATCCGCCTCCATCCAGTCTATTAATTGTTGCCGG
GAAGCTAGAGTAAGTAGTTCGCCAGTTAATAGTTTGCGCAACGTTGTTGCCATTGCTGCAGGCATCGTGG
TGTCACGCTCGTCGTTTGGTATGGCTTCATTCAGCTCCGGTTCCCAACGATCAAGGCGAGTTACATGATC
CCCCATGTTGTGCAAAAAAGCGGTTAGCTCCTTCGGTCCTCCGATCGTTGTCAGAAGTAAGTTGGCCGCA
GTGTTATCACTCATGGTTATGGCAGCACTGCATAATTCTCTTACTGTCATGCCATCCGTAAGATGCTTTT
CTGTGACTGGTGAGTACTCAACCAAGTCATTCTGAGAATAGTGTATGCGGCGACCGAGTTGCTCTTGCCC
GGCGTCAACACGGGATAATACCGCGCCACATAGCAGAACTTTAAAAGTGCTCATCATTGGAAAACGTTCT
TCGGGGCGAAAACTCTCAAGGATCTTACCGCTGTTGAGATCCAGTTCGATGTAACCCACTCGTGCACCCA
ACTGATCTTCAGCATCTTTTACTTTCACCAGCGTTTCTGGGTGAGCAAAAACAGGAAGGCAAAATGCCGC
AAAAAAGGGAATAAGGGCGACACGGAAATGTTGAATACTCATACTCTTCCTTTTTCAATATTATTGAAGC
ATTTATCAGGGTTATTGTCTCATGAGCGGATACATATTTGAATGTATTTAGAAAAATAAACAAATAGGGG
TTCCGCGCACATTTCCCCGAAAAGTGCCACCTGACGTCTAAGAAACCATTATTATCATGACATTAACCTA
TAAAAATAGGCGTATCACGAGGCCCTTTCGT
Features (pLannotate 1.2.2; 10 found; start..end, strand, type, name):
     56..2568    +  promoter       Ac5 promoter: Drosophila melanogaster actin 5C promoter
   2594..2620    +  CDS            3xHA (fragment): three tandem HA epitope tags
   2621..3997    +  CDS            me31B: DDX6_DROME - Experimental evidence at protein level: Swiss-Prot protein existence level 1. ATP-dependent RNA helicase which is a core component of a variety of ribonucleoprotein complexes (RNPs) that play critical roles in translational repression and mRNA decapping during embryogenesis, oogenesis, neurogenesis and neurotransmission (PubMed:11546740, PubMed:16256742, PubMed:17178403, PubMed:18590813, PubMed:21267420, PubMed:21447556, PubMed:28875934, PubMed:28388438, PubMed:17982591, PubMed:31114929). Recruits core components and translational repressors to some RNP complexes, and mediates RNP
   4036..4077    +  CDS            V5 tag: epitope tag from simian virus 5
   4177..4311    -  polyA_signal   SV40 poly(A) signal: SV40 polyadenylation signal
   4334..4418    -  CDS            large T antigen (fragment): large T antigen from SV40 (simian virus 40)
   4419..4889    +  CDS            TcR (fragment): tetracycline efflux protein; tet; confers resistance to tetracycline
   4933..5521    -  rep_origin     ori: high-copy-number ColE1/pMB1/pBR322/pUC origin of replication
   5692..6552    -  CDS            AmpR: β-lactamase; bla; confers resistance to ampicillin, carbenicillin, and related antibiotics
   6553..6657    -  promoter       AmpR promoter: bla
