[The description below was written by a language model from this plasmid's Addgene catalogue record and pLannotate feature annotations shown in this document.]
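Description:
pAc5.1B-HA-DmMe31B-RFQNRtoEDAFA-dsRNAres_AC is a 6,751 nt insect expression plasmid for producing an HA-tagged mutant form of the Drosophila melanogaster DEAD-box RNA helicase Me31B (the fly DDX6 orthologue) in cultured insect cells. The catalogue lists the backbone as unknown, although the name and the annotated parts point to a pAc5.1-type vector. It is propagated in E. coli through a ColE1/pUC-type origin and selected with ampicillin via the bla gene and its own promoter. The catalogue describes it as low copy even though the annotated origin is of the high-copy class. Short fragments annotated as tetracycline resistance and SV40 large T antigen appear to be non-functional backbone remnants. No selectable marker for insect cells is annotated.

Expression is driven by the constitutive actin 5C promoter, followed by a short HA epitope segment (annotated as a fragment of a 3xHA tag, about the length of a single HA copy) placed directly upstream of the me31B coding sequence, and terminated by an SV40 polyadenylation signal. A V5 tag lies downstream of the insert, but the record does not show whether it is in frame or separated from the coding sequence by a stop codon.

The name indicates that the residues RFQNR are replaced by EDAFA, and that the coding sequence is dsRNA-resistant. The exact positions and functional effect of the substitution are not stated. One silent change, A1101G, relative to the reference transcript is also recorded. A dsRNA-resistant design usually allows the mutant protein to be expressed while the endogenous transcript is depleted by RNAi, as in complementation experiments. The associated work concerns mRNA silencing by miRISC and the CCR4-NOT complex.
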