Addgene plasmid #148393: pAc5.1B-HA-DmMe31B-RFQNRtoEDAFA-dsRNAres_AC
Purpose: Insect Expression of DmMe31B-RFQNRtoEDAFA-dsRNAres
Depositing lab: Elisa Izaurralde. Depositing organization: Max Planck Institute for Developmental Biology. Publication: miRISC and the CCR4-NOT complex silence mRNA targets independently of 43S ribosomal scanning. Kuzuoglu-Ozturk D, Bhandari D, Huntzinger E, Fauser M, Helms S, Izaurralde E. EMBO J. 2016 Jun 1;35(11):1186-203. doi: 10.15252/embj.201592901. Epub 2016 Mar 23. PubMed 27009120.
Backbone
  Vector backbone: Unknown
  Vector type: Insect Expression
Growth in bacteria
  Bacterial resistance: Ampicillin, 100 μg/mL
  Growth temperature: 37°C
  Growth strain: DH5alpha
  Copy number: Low Copy
Gene/Insert
  Gene/Insert name: DmMe31B-RFQNRtoEDAFA-dsRNAres
  Species: D. melanogaster (fly)
  Mutation: one silent mutation A1101G compared to the sequence given by NM_078809.3.
  Entrez Gene: me31B (a.k.a. Dmel_CG4916, CG4916, DDX6, Dhh1p/Me31b, DmRH3, Dmel\CG4916, ME31B, Mat31B, Me31B, Me31b, l(2)k06607, me31b)
  Cloning method: Unknown
Terms and licenses: Academic/Nonprofit Terms; Industry Terms: Not Available to Industry
Depositor comments: Plasmids from this collection were made available to the research community and donated after the lab closed. Please note that the sequence provided by the depositing laboratory may be theoretical/predicted or based on Sanger sequencing results. There may be discrepancies between sequencing results obtained by Addgene and the depositor sequence. If an Addgene verified sequence is not available, please contact before placing your order to request that our lab fully sequence the plasmid.
How to cite: pAc5.1B-HA-DmMe31B-RFQNRtoEDAFA-dsRNAres_AC was a gift from Elisa Izaurralde (Addgene plasmid # 148393 ; http://n2t.net/addgene:148393 ; RRID:Addgene_148393)
